Addgene plasmid #216382: hTspan12(1-252)-6xHis-3C-sGFP11_pVL1393
Purpose: Baculovirus transfer vector to express human Tspan12 ∆C (residues 1-252) fused to split GFP s11
Depositing lab: William Weis. Depositing organization: Stanford University. Publication: The co-receptor Tspan12 directly captures Norrin to promote ligand-specific β-catenin signaling. Bruguera ES, Mahoney JP, Weis WI. bioRxiv 2024.02.03.578714 10.1101/2024.02.03.578714.
Backbone
  Vector backbone: pVL1393
  Backbone manufacturer: Expression Systems
  Vector type: Insect Expression ; Baculovirus
Growth in bacteria
  Bacterial resistance: Ampicillin, 100 μg/mL
  Growth temperature: 37°C
  Growth strain: DH5alpha
  Copy number: High Copy
Gene/Insert
  Gene/Insert name: Tetraspanin-12 (alt name: Tspan12)
  Species: H. sapiens (human)
  Insert size (bp): 900
  Entrez Gene: TSPAN12 (a.k.a. EVR5, NET-2, NET2, TM4SF12)
  Promoter: Polyhedrin
  Tag / fusion protein: 6xHis-3C-splitGFP11 (C terminal on insert)
  Cloning method: Gibson Cloning
Resource information
  A portion of this plasmid was derived from a plasmid made by: DNASU (HsCD00045716)
Terms and licenses: Academic/Nonprofit Terms; Industry Terms: Not Available to Industry
Depositor comments: Please visit https://doi.org/10.1101/2024.02.03.578714 for bioRxiv preprint.
How to cite: hTspan12(1-252)-6xHis-3C-sGFP11_pVL1393 was a gift from William Weis (Addgene plasmid # 216382 ; http://n2t.net/addgene:216382 ; RRID:Addgene_216382)
