[The description below was written by a language model from this plasmid's Addgene catalogue record and pLannotate feature annotations shown in this document.]
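Description:
hTspan12(1-252)-6xHis-3C-sGFP11_pVL1393 is a baculovirus transfer vector built on the pVL1393 backbone for producing a C-terminally truncated human tetraspanin-12 in insect cells. In E. coli the roughly 10.5 kb plasmid is maintained through a high-copy ColE1/pUC-type origin and selected with ampicillin via the β-lactamase gene. Remnants of lac promoter/operator, lacI, lacZα, rop and bom sequences are annotated in the bacterial portion but appear to be backbone leftovers without a role in the design.

The expression cassette is driven by the very late AcMNPV polyhedrin promoter and encodes TSPAN12 residues 1-252 (lacking the C-terminal tail), followed by a 6xHis tag for affinity purification, a 3C protease cleavage site, and the eleventh β-strand of split GFP. The automated annotation matches this last element to a fragment of a GFP11 repeat array, but its short length is consistent with the single copy described in the catalogue entry; the His tag and 3C site between TSPAN12 and GFP11 were not separately annotated. GFP11 is non-fluorescent on its own and reconstitutes fluorescent GFP when it associates with the complementary GFP(1-10) fragment, giving a way to detect or track the fusion protein. Downstream lie a residual portion of the polyhedrin coding sequence and the polyhedrin 3' UTR. The cassette is flanked by AcMNPV genomic sequences, including the lef2/ORF603 recombination region on one side and viral sequences such as PK1 on the other. These allow homologous recombination with baculovirus DNA in co-transfected insect cells, placing the cassette at the polyhedrin locus to generate recombinant virus. The associated work concerns Tspan12 acting as a co-receptor that binds Norrin to promote β-catenin signalling.
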