Features (pLannotate 1.2.2; 25 found; start..end, strand, type, name):
      1..92      +  promoter       polyhedrin promoter: polh from Autographa californica; promoter for the baculovirus polyhedrin gene
    151..906     +  CDS            TSPAN12 (fragment): TSN12_HUMAN - Also known as NET2, TM4SF12. Experimental evidence at protein level: Swiss-Prot protein existence level 1. Regulator of cell surface receptor signal transduction. Plays a central role in retinal vascularization by regulating norrin (NDP) signal transduction. Acts in concert with norrin (NDP) to promote FZD4 multimerization and subsequent activation of FZD4, leading to promote accumulation of beta-catenin (CTNNB1) and stimulate LEF/TCF-mediated transcriptional programs. Suprisingly, it only activate the norrin (NDP)-dependent activation of FZD4, while it does not activate the Wnt-
    976..1010    +  CDS            GFP11x7 (fragment): seven tandem copies of the 11th β-strand of superfolder GFP each GFP11 associates with GFP(1-10), consisting of the first 10 β-strands, to reconstitute fluorescent GFP (Kamiyama et al., 2016)
   1032..1595    +  CDS            PH (fragment): PYHD_NPVAC - Also known as P29, POLH. Experimental evidence at protein level: Swiss-Prot protein existence level 1. Major component of the virus occlusion bodies which are large proteinaceous structures termed polyhedra. These structures serve as the protective package for the virus particles outside the infected host and allow natural transmission of virus between insect hosts, assisting persistence in the environment. Forms the paracrystalline lattice of polyhedra and interacts with enveloped virions as well as other accessory molecules and structures to form a mature viral occlusion body. F
   1599..1971    +  3'UTR          polyhedrin 3' UTR: 3' UTR from the Autographa californica nucleopolyhedrovirus polyhedrin gene (Suzuki et al., 2006)
   2651..2668    -  CDS            9xHis (fragment): 9xHis affinity tag
   2965..3252    -  CDS            P61 (fragment): P78_NPVAC - Experimental evidence at protein level: Swiss-Prot protein existence level 1. Plays a role in the transport of the nucleocapsids from the cytoplasm toward the host nucleus together with the host actin- polymerizing Arp2/3 complex. From Autographa californica nuclear polyhedrosis virus (AcMNPV).
   3251..3871    +  CDS            PK1 (fragment): PK1_NPVAC - Also known as PK-1. Experimental evidence at transcript level: Swiss-Prot protein existence level 2. Serine/threonine protein kinase that plays a role in viral propagation by phosphorylating various viral and cellular substrates including the viral p6.9 protein or host histone H1. Participates in nucleocapsid assembly and polyhedra formation. From Autographa californica nuclear polyhedrosis virus (AcMNPV).
   3908..3924    -  protein_bind   lac operator: The lac repressor binds to the lac operator to inhibit transcription in E. coli. This inhibition can be relieved by adding lactose or isopropyl-β-D-thiogalactopyranoside (IPTG). lac repressor encoded by lacI
   3932..3962    -  promoter       lac promoter: promoter for the E. coli lac operon
   3977..3998    -  protein_bind   CAP binding site: CAP binding activates transcription in the presence of cAMP. E. coli catabolite activator protein
   4011..4103    -  CDS            lacI (fragment): lac repressor; lacI; The lac repressor binds to the lac operator to inhibit transcription in E. coli. This inhibition can be relieved by adding lactose or isopropyl-β-D-thiogalactopyranoside (IPTG).
   4286..4874    -  rep_origin     ori: high-copy-number ColE1/pMB1/pBR322/pUC origin of replication
   5045..5905    -  CDS            AmpR: β-lactamase; bla; confers resistance to ampicillin, carbenicillin, and related antibiotics
   5906..6010    -  promoter       AmpR promoter: bla
   6105..6140    +  CDS            rop (fragment): Rop protein, which maintains plasmids at low copy number; rop
   6242..6341    +  misc_feature   bom (fragment): basis of mobility region from pBR322
   6347..6501    -  CDS            lacZα (fragment): LacZα fragment of β-galactosidase; lacZ fragment
   6579..7082    +  CDS            PTP: PTP_NPVAC - Experimental evidence at protein level: Swiss-Prot protein existence level 1. Plays a role in the regulation and processing of late viral mRNAs by displaying RNA 5'-triphosphatase and diphosphatase activities. From Autographa californica nuclear polyhedrosis virus (AcMNPV).
   7120..8103    -  CDS            Y002_NPVAC: Protein predicted: Swiss-Prot protein existence level 4. From Autographa californica nuclear polyhedrosis virus (AcMNPV).
   8163..8321    -  CDS            CTL: CXOL_NPVAC - Also known as CTX. Protein inferred from homology: Swiss-Prot protein existence level 3. From Autographa californica nuclear polyhedrosis virus (AcMNPV).
   8374..8826    -  CDS            Y004_NPVAC: Protein predicted: Swiss-Prot protein existence level 4. From Autographa californica nuclear polyhedrosis virus (AcMNPV).
   8855..9181    +  CDS            Y005_NPVAC: Protein predicted: Swiss-Prot protein existence level 4. From Autographa californica nuclear polyhedrosis virus (AcMNPV).
   9165..9794    +  CDS            LEF-2: LEF2_NPVAC - Experimental evidence at protein level: Swiss-Prot protein existence level 1. Plays an essential role in viral DNA replication. Does not seem to participate in the initiation step but is rather important for the amplification of DNA. Also required for expression from the vp39 and polh promoters. From Autographa californica nuclear polyhedrosis virus (AcMNPV).
   9673..10500   +  misc_recomb    baculovirus recombination region (lef2/ORF603): contains ORF603 and part of lef2
>Addgene plasmid #216382 | hTspan12(1-252)-6xHis-3C-sGFP11_pVL1393 | addgene full sequence | sequence record 433268 | Addgene NGS Result
ATCATGGAGATAATTAAAATGATAACCATCTCGCAAATAAATAAGTATTTTACTGTTTTCGTAACAGTTT
TGTAATAAAAAAACCTATAAATATTCCGGATTATTCATACCGTCCCACCATCGGGCGCGGATCCCGGGTA
CCTTGCCACCATGGCCAGAGAAGATTCCGTGAAGTGTCTGCGCTGCCTGCTCTACGCCCTCAATCTGCTC
TTTTGGTTAATGTCCATCAGTGTGTTGGCAGTTTCTGCTTGGATGAGGGACTACCTAAATAATGTTCTCA
CTTTAACTGCAGAAACGAGGGTAGAGGAAGCAGTCATTTCGACTTACTTTCCTGTGGTTCATCCGGTCAT
GATTGCTGTTTGCTGTTTCCTTATCATTGTGGGGATGTTAGGATATTGTGGAACGGTGAAAAGAAATCTG
TTGCTTCTTGCATGGTACTTTGGAAGTTTGCTTGTCATTTTCTGTGTAGAACTGGCTTGTGGCGTTTGGA
CATATGAACAGGAACTTATGGTTCCAGTACAATGGTCAGATATGGTCACTTTGAAAGCCAGGATGACAAA
TTATGGATTACCTAGATATCGGTGGCTTACTCATGCTTGGAATTTTTTTCAGAGAGAGTTTAAGTGCTGT
GGAGTAGTATATTTCACTGACTGGTTGGAAATGACAGAGATGGACTGGCCCCCAGATTCCTGCTGTGTTA
GAGAATTCCCAGGATGTTCCAAACAGGCCCACCAGGAAGATCTCAGTGACCTTTATCAAGAGGGTTGTGG
GAAGAAAATGTATTCCTTTTTGAGAGGAACCAAACAACTGCAGGTGCTGAGGTTTCTGGGAATCTCCATT
GGGGTGACACAAATCCTGGCCATGATTCTCACCATTACTCTGCTCTGGGCTCTGTATTATGATAGAGGTC
ACCACCATCATCACCATGGTTCCCTCGAAGTCCTTTTCCAGGGCCCTGGTTCTGGTTCTCGTGACCACAT
GGTGCTGCATGAATATGTGAACGCGGCGGGCATCACGTGAGCTGCAGATCTGATCCTTTCCTGGGACCCG
GCAAGAACCAAAAACTCACTCTCTTCAAGGAAATCCGTAATGTTAAACCCGACACGATGAAGCTTGTCGT
TGGATGGAAAGGAAAAGAGTTCTACAGGGAAACTTGGACCCGCTTCATGGAAGACAGCTTCCCCATTGTT
AACGACCAAGAAGTGATGGATGTTTTCCTTGTTGTCAACATGCGTCCCACTAGACCCAACCGTTGTTACA
AATTCCTGGCCCAACACGCTCTGCGTTGCGACCCCGACTATGTACCTCATGACGTGATTAGGATCGTCGA
GCCTTCATGGGTGGGCAGCAACAACGAGTACCGCATCAGCCTGGCTAAGAAGGGCGGCGGCTGCCCAATA
ATGAACCTTCACTCTGAGTACACCAACTCGTTCGAACAGTTCATCGATCGTGTCATCTGGGAGAACTTCT
ACAAGCCCATCGTTTACATCGGTACCGACTCTGCTGAAGAGGAGGAAATTCTCCTTGAAGTTTCCCTGGT
GTTCAAAGTAAAGGAGTTTGCACCAGACGCACCTCTGTTCACTGGTCCGGCGTATTAAAACACGATACAT
TGTTATTAGTACATTTATTAAGCGCTAGATTCTGTGCGTTGTTGATTTACAGACAATTGTTGTACGTATT
TTAATAATTCATTAAATTTATAATCTTTAGGGTGGTATGTTAGAGCGAAAATCAAATGATTTTCAGCGTC
TTTATATCTGAATTTAAATATTAAATCCTCAATAGATTTGTAAAATAGGTTTCGATTAGTTTCAAACAAG
GGTTGTTTTTCCGAACCGATGGCTGGACTATCTAATGGATTTTCGCTCAACGCCACAAAACTTGCCAAAT
CTTGTAGCAGCAATCTAGCTTTGTCGATATTCGTTTGTGTTTTGTTTTGTAATAAAGGTTCGACGTCGTT
CAAAATATTATGCGCTTTTGTATTTCTTTCATCACTGTCGTTAGTGTACAATTGACTCGACGTAAACACG
TTAAATAAAGCTTGGACATATTTAACATCGGGCGTGTTAGCTTTATTAGGCCGATTATCGTCGTCGTCCC
AACCCTCGTCGTTAGAAGTTGCTTCCGAAGACGATTTTGCCATAGCCACACGACGCCTATTAATTGTGTC
GGCTAACACGTCCGCGATCAAATTTGTAGTTGAGCTTTTTGGAATTATTTCTGATTGCGGGCGTTTTTGG
GCGGGTTTCAATCTAACTGTGCCCGATTTTAATTCAGACAACACGTTAGAAAGCGATGGTGCAGGCGGTG
GTAACATTTCAGACGGCAAATCTACTAATGGCGGCGGTGGTGGAGCTGATGATAAATCTACCATCGGTGG
AGGCGCAGGCGGGGCTGGCGGCGGAGGCGGAGGCGGAGGTGGTGGCGGTGATGCAGACGGCGGTTTAGGC
TCAAATGTCTCTTTAGGCAACACAGTCGGCACCTCAACTATTGTACTGGTTTCGGGCGCCGTTTTTGGTT
TGACCGGTCTGAGACGAGTGCGATTTTTTTCGTTTCTAATAGCTTCCAACAATTGTTGTCTGTCGTCTAA
AGGTGCAGCGGGTTGAGGTTCCGTCGGCATTGGTGGAGCGGGCGGCAATTCAGACATCGATGGTGGTGGT
GGTGGTGGAGGCGCTGGAATGTTAGGCACGGGAGAAGGTGGTGGCGGCGGTGCCGCCGGTATAATTTGTT
CTGGTTTAGTTTGTTCGCGCACGATTGTGGGCACCGGCGCAGGCGCCGCTGGCTGCACAACGGAAGGTCG
TCTGCTTCGAGGCAGCGCTTGGGGTGGTGGCAATTCAATATTATAATTGGAATACAAATCGTAAAAATCT
GCTATAAGCATTGTAATTTCGCTATCGTTTACCGTGCCGATATTTAACAACCGCTCAATGTAAGCAATTG
TATTGTAAAGAGATTGTCTCAAGCTCGCACGCCGATAACAAGCCTTTTCATTTTTACTACAGCATTGTAG
TGGCGAGACACTTCGCTGTCGTCGACGTACATGTATGCTTTGTTGTCAAAAACGTCGTTGGCAAGCTTTA
AAATATTTAAAAGAACATCTCTGTTCAGCACCACTGTGTTGTCGTAAATGTTGTTTTTGATAATTTGCGC
TTCCGCAGTATCGACACGTTCAAAAAATTGATGCGCATCAATTTTGTTGTTCCTATTATTGAATAAATAA
GATTGTACAGATTCATATCTACGATTCGTCATGGCCACCACAAATGCTACGCTGCAAACGCTGGTACAAT
TTTACGAAAACTGCAAAAACGTCAAAACTCGGTATAAAATAATCAACGGGCGCTTTGGCAAAATATCTAT
TTTATCGCACAAGCCCACTAGCAAATTGTATTTGCAGAAAACAATTTCGGCGCACAATTTTAACGCTGAC
GAAATAAAAGTTCACCAGTTAATGAGCGACCACCCAAATTTTATAAAAATCTATTTTAATCACGGTTCCA
TCAACAACCAAGTGATCGTGATGGACTACATTGACTGTCCCGATTTATTTGAAACACTACAAATTAAAGG
CGAGCTTTCGTACCAACTTGTTAGCAATATTATTAGACAGCTGTGTGAAGCGCTCAACGATTTGCACAAG
CACAATTTCATACACAACGACATAAAACTCGAAAATGTCTTATATTTCGAAGCACTTGATCGCGTGTATG
TTTGCGATTACGGATTGTGCAAACACGAAAACTCACTTAGCGTGCACGACGGCACGTTGGAGTATTTTAG
TCCGGAAAAAATTCGACACCACAACTATGCACGTTCGTTTGACTGGTACGCCGTCGGCGTGTTAACATAC
AAGTTGCTAACCGGCGGCCAATTCGTAATCATGGTCATAGCTGTTTCCTGTGTGAAATTGTTATCCGCTC
ACAATTCCACACAACATACGAGCCGGAAGCATAAAGTGTAAAGCCTGGGGTGCCTAATGAGTGAGCTAAC
TCACATTAATTGCGTTGCGCTCACTGCCCGCTTTCCAGTCGGGAAACCTGTCGTGCCAGCTGCATTAATG
AATCGGCCAACGCGCGGGGAGAGGCGGTTTGCGTATTGGGCGCTCTTCCGCTTCCTCGCTCACTGACTCG
CTGCGCTCGGTCGTTCGGCTGCGGCGAGCGGTATCAGCTCACTCAAAGGCGGTAATACGGTTATCCACAG
AATCAGGGGATAACGCAGGAAAGAACATGTGAGCAAAAGGCCAGCAAAAGGCCAGGAACCGTAAAAAGGC
CGCGTTGCTGGCGTTTTTCCATAGGCTCCGCCCCCCTGACGAGCATCACAAAAATCGACGCTCAAGTCAG
AGGTGGCGAAACCCGACAGGACTATAAAGATACCAGGCGTTTCCCCCTGGAAGCTCCCTCGTGCGCTCTC
CTGTTCCGACCCTGCCGCTTACCGGATACCTGTCCGCCTTTCTCCCTTCGGGAAGCGTGGCGCTTTCTCA
TAGCTCACGCTGTAGGTATCTCAGTTCGGTGTAGGTCGTTCGCTCCAAGCTGGGCTGTGTGCACGAACCC
CCCGTTCAGCCCGACCGCTGCGCCTTATCCGGTAACTATCGTCTTGAGTCCAACCCGGTAAGACACGACT
TATCGCCACTGGCAGCAGCCACTGGTAACAGGATTAGCAGAGCGAGGTATGTAGGCGGTGCTACAGAGTT
CTTGAAGTGGTGGCCTAACTACGGCTACACTAGAAGAACAGTATTTGGTATCTGCGCTCTGCTGAAGCCA
GTTACCTTCGGAAAAAGAGTTGGTAGCTCTTGATCCGGCAAACAAACCACCGCTGGTAGCGGTGGTTTTT
TTGTTTGCAAGCAGCAGATTACGCGCAGAAAAAAAGGATCTCAAGAAGATCCTTTGATCTTTTCTACGGG
GTCTGACGCTCAGTGGAACGAAAACTCACGTTAAGGGATTTTGGTCATGAGATTATCAAAAAGGATCTTC
ACCTAGATCCTTTTAAATTAAAAATGAAGTTTTAAATCAATCTAAAGTATATATGAGTAAACTTGGTCTG
ACAGTTACCAATGCTTAATCAGTGAGGCACCTATCTCAGCGATCTGTCTATTTCGTTCATCCATAGTTGC
CTGACTCCCCGTCGTGTAGATAACTACGATACGGGAGGGCTTACCATCTGGCCCCAGTGCTGCAATGATA
CCGCGAGACCCACGCTCACCGGCTCCAGATTTATCAGCAATAAACCAGCCAGCCGGAAGGGCCGAGCGCA
GAAGTGGTCCTGCAACTTTATCCGCCTCCATCCAGTCTATTAATTGTTGCCGGGAAGCTAGAGTAAGTAG
TTCGCCAGTTAATAGTTTGCGCAACGTTGTTGCCATTGCTACAGGCATCGTGGTGTCACGCTCGTCGTTT
GGTATGGCTTCATTCAGCTCCGGTTCCCAACGATCAAGGCGAGTTACATGATCCCCCATGTTGTGCAAAA
AAGCGGTTAGCTCCTTCGGTCCTCCGATCGTTGTCAGAAGTAAGTTGGCCGCAGTGTTATCACTCATGGT
TATGGCAGCACTGCATAATTCTCTTACTGTCATGCCATCCGTAAGATGCTTTTCTGTGACTGGTGAGTAC
TCAACCAAGTCATTCTGAGAATAGTGTATGCGGCGACCGAGTTGCTCTTGCCCGGCGTCAATACGGGATA
ATACCGCGCCACATAGCAGAACTTTAAAAGTGCTCATCATTGGAAAACGTTCTTCGGGGCGAAAACTCTC
AAGGATCTTACCGCTGTTGAGATCCAGTTCGATGTAACCCACTCGTGCACCCAACTGATCTTCAGCATCT
TTTACTTTCACCAGCGTTTCTGGGTGAGCAAAAACAGGAAGGCAAAATGCCGCAAAAAAGGGAATAAGGG
CGACACGGAAATGTTGAATACTCATACTCTTCCTTTTTCAATATTATTGAAGCATTTATCAGGGTTATTG
TCTCATGAGCGGATACATATTTGAATGTATTTAGAAAAATAAACAAATAGGGGTTCCGCGCACATTTCCC
CGAAAAGTGCCACCTGACGTCTAAGAAACCATTATTATCATGACATTAACCTATAAAAATAGGCGTATCA
CGAGGCCCTTTCGTCTCGCGCGTTTCGGTGATGACGGTGAAAACCTCTGACACATGCAGCTCCCGGAGAC
GGTCACAGCTTGTCTGTAAGCGGATGCCGGGAGCAGACAAGCCCGTCAGGGCGCGTCAGCGGGTGTTGGC
GGGTGTCGGGGCTGGCTTAACTATGCGGCATCAGAGCAGATTGTACTGAGAGTGCACCATATGCGGTGTG
AAATACCGCACAGATGCGTAAGGAGAAAATACCGCATCAGGCGCCATTCGCCATTCAGGCTGCGCAACTG
TTGGGAAGGGCGATCGGTGCGGGCCTCTTCGCTATTACGCCAGCTGGCGAAAGGGGGATGTGCTGCAAGG
CGATTAAGTTGGGTAACGCCAGGGTTTTCCCAGTCACGACGTTGTAAAACGACGGCCAGTGCCAAGCTTG
GCTCGTAAAGCGAGTTGAAGGATCATATTTAGTTGCGTTTATGAGATAAGATTGAAAGCACGTGTAAAAT
GTTTCCCGCGCGTTGGCACAACTATTTACAATGCGGCCAAGTTATAAAAGATTCTAATCTGATATGTTTT
AAAACACCTTTGCGGCCCGAGTTGTTTGCGTACGTGACTAGCGAAGAAGATATGTGGACCGCAGAACAGA
TAGTAAAACAAAACCCTAGTATTGGAGCAATAATCGATTTAACCAACACGTCTAAATATTATGATGGTGT
GCATTTTTTGCGGGCGGGCCTGTTATACAAAAAAATTCAAGTACCTGGCCAGACTTTGCCGCCTGAAAGC
ATAGTTCAAGAATTTATTGACACGGTAAAAGAATTTACAGAAAAGTGTCCCGGCATGTTGGTGGGCGTGC
ACTGCACACACGGTATTAATCGCACCGGTTACATGGTGTGCAGATATTTAATGCACACCCTGGGTATTGC
GCCGCAGGAAGCCATAGATAGATTCGAAAAAGCCAGAGGTCACAAAATTGAAAGACAAAATTACGTTCAA
GATTTATTAATTTAATTAATATTATTTGCATTCTTTAACAAATACTTTATCCTATTTTCAAATTGTTGCG
CTTCTTCCAGCGAACCAAAACTATGCTTCGCTTGCTCCGTTTAGCTTGTAGCCGATCAGTGGCGTTGTTC
CAATCGACGGTAGGATTAGGCCGGATATTCTCCACCACAATGTTGGCAACGTTGATGTTACGTTTATGCT
TTTGGTTTTCCACGTACGTCTTTTGGCCGGTAATAGCCGTAAACGTAGTGCCGTCGCGCGTCACGCACAA
CACCGGATGTTTGCGCTTGTCCGCGGGGTATTGAACCGCGCGATCCGACAAATCCACCACTTTGGCAACT
AAATCGGTGACCTGCGCGTCTTTTTTCTGCATTATTTCGTCTTTCTTTTGCATGGTTTCCTGGAAGCCGG
TGTACATGCGGTTTAGATCAGTCATGACGCGCGTGACCTGCAAATCTTTGGCCTCGATCTGCTTGTCCTT
GATGGCAACGATGCGTTCAATAAACTCTTGTTTTTTAACAAGTTCCTCGGTTTTTTGCGCCACCACCGCT
TGCAGCGCGTTTGTGTGCTCGGTGAATGTCGCAATCAGCTTAGTCACCAACTGTTTGCTCTCCTCCTCCC
GTTGTTTGATCGCGGGATCGTACTTGCCGGTGCAGAGCACTTGAGGAATTACTTCTTCTAAAAGCCATTC
TTGTAATTCTATGGCGTAAGGCAATTTGGACTTCATAATCAGCTGAATCACGCCGGATTTAGTAATGAGC
ACTGTATGCGGCTGCAAATACAGCGGGTCGCCCCTTTTCACGACGCTGTTAGAGGTAGGGCCCCCATTTT
GGATGGTCTGCTCAAATAACGATTTGTATTTATTGTCTACATGAACACGTATAGCTTTATCACAAACTGT
ATATTTTAAACTGTTAGCGACGTCCTTGGCCACGAACCGGACCTGTTGGTCGCGCTCTAGCACGTACCGC
AGGTTGAACGTATCTTCTCCAAATTTAAATTCTCCAATTTTAACGCGAGCCATTTTGATACACGTGTGTC
GATTTTGCAACAACTATTGTTTTTTAACGCAAACTAAACTTATTGTGGTAAGCAATAATTAAATATGGGG
GAACATGCGCCGCTACAACACTCGTCGTTATGAACGCAGACGGCGCCGGTCTCGGCGCAAGCGGCTAAAA
CGTGTTGCGCGTTCAACGCGGCAAACATCGCAAAAGCCAATAGTACAGTTTTGATTTGCATATTAACGGC
GATTTTTTAAATTATCTTATTTAATAAATAGTTATGACGCCTACAACTCCCCGCCCGCGTTGACTCGCTG
CACCTCGAGCAGTTCGTTGACGCCTTCCTCCGTGTGGCCGAACACGTCGAGCGGGTGGTCGATGACCAGC
GGCGTGCCGCACGCGACGCACAAGTATCTGTACACCGAATGATCGTCGGGCGAAGGCACGTCGGCCTCCA
AGTGGCAATATTGGCAAATTCGAAAATATATACAGTTGGGTTGTTTGCGCATATCTATCGTGGCGTTGGG
CATGTACGTCCGAACGTTGATTTGCATGCAAGCCGAAATTAAATCATTGCGATTAGTGCGATTAAAACGT
TGTACATCCTCGCTTTTAATCATGCCGTCGATTAAATCGCGCAATCGAGTCAAGTGATCAAAGTGTGGAA
TAATGTTTTCTTTGTATTCCCGAGTCAAGCGCAGCGCGTATTTTAACAAACTAGCCATCTTGTAAGTTAG
TTTCATTTAATGCAACTTTATCCAATAATATATTATGTATCGCACGTCAAGAATTAACAATGCGCCCGTT
GTCGCATCTCAACACGACTATGATAGAGATCAAATAAAGCGCGAATTAAATAGCTTGCGACGCAACGTGC
ACGATCTGTGCACGCGTTCCGGCACGAGCTTTGATTGTAATAAGTTTTTACGAAGCGATGACATGACCCC
CGTAGTGACAACGATCACGCCCAAAAGAACTGCCGACTACAAAATTACCGAGTATGTCGGTGACGTTAAA
ACTATTAAGCCATCCAATCGACCGTTAGTCGAATCAGGACCGCTGGTGCGAGAAGCCGCGAAGTATGGCG
AATGCATCGTATAACGTGTGGAGTCCGCTCATTAGAGCGTCATGTTTAGACAAGAAAGCTACATATTTAA
TTGATCCCGATGATTTTATTGATAAATTGACCCTAACTCCATACACGGTATTCTACAATGGCGGGGTTTT
GGTCAAAATTTCCGGACTGCGATTGTACATGCTGTTAACGGCTCCGCCCACTATTAATGAAATTAAAAAT
TCCAATTTTAAAAAACGCAGCAAGAGAAACATTTGTATGAAAGAATGCGTAGAAGGAAAGAAAAATGTCG
TCGACATGCTGAACAACAAGATTAATATGCCTCCGTGTATAAAAAAAATATTGAACGATTTGAAAGAAAA
CAATGTACCGCGCGGCGGTATGTACAGGAAGAGGTTTATACTAAACTGTTACATTGCAAACGTGGTTTCG
TGTGCCAAGTGTGAAAACCGATGTTTAATCAAGGCTCTGACGCATTTCTACAACCACGACTCCAAGTGTG
TGGGTGAAGTCATGCATCTTTTAATCAAATCCCAAGATGTGTATAAACCACCAAACTGCCAAAAAATGAA
AACTGTCGACAAGCTCTGTCCGTTTGCTGGCAACTGCAAGGGTCTCAATCCTATTTGTAATTATTGAATA
ATAAAACAATTATAAATGTCAAATTTGTTTTTTATTAACGATACAAACCAAACGCAACAAGAACATTTGT
AGTATTATCTATAATTGAAAACGCGTAGTTATAATCGCTGAGGTAATATTTAAAATCATTTTCAAATGAT
TCACAGTTAATTTGCGACAATATAATTTTATTTTCACATAAACTAGACGCCTTGTCGTCTTCTTCTTCGT
ATTCCTTCTCTTTTTCATTTTTCTCCTCATAAAAATTAACATAGTTATTATCGTATCCATATATGTATCT
ATCGTATAGAGTAAATTTTTTGTTGTCATAAATATATATGTCTTTTTTAATGGGGTGTATAGTACCGCTG
CGCATAGTTTTTCTGTAATTTACAACAGTGCTATTTTCTGGTAGTTCTTCGGAGTGTGTTGCTTTAATTA
TTAAATTTATATAATCAATGAATTTGGGATCGTCGGTTTTGTACAATATGTTGCCGGCATAGTACGCAGC
TTCTTCTAGTTCAATTACACCATTTTTTAGCAGCACCGGATTAACATAACTTTCCAAAATGTTGTACGAA
CCGTTAAACAAAAACAGTTCACCTCCCTTTTCTATACTATTGTCTGCGAGCAGTTGTTTGTTGTTAAAAA
TAACAGCCATTGTAATGAGACGCACAAACTAATATCACAAACTGGAAATGTCTATCAATATATAGTTGCT
GAT
